Addgene plasmid #219148: SFFV-FOXP3-Brd 187
Purpose: Transcription factor FOXP3 with a specific barcode assigned.
Depositing lab: Filipe Pereira. Depositing organization: Center for Neuroscience and Cell Biology, University of Coimbra. Publication: A combinatorial transcription factor screening platform for immune cell reprogramming. Kurochkin I, Altman AR, Caiado I, Pertiga-Cabral D, Halitzki E, Minaeva M, Zimmermannova O, Henriques-Oliveira L, Klein D, Nair M, Oliveira D, Cajal LR, Knittel R, Feick C, Ringner M, Martin M, Cirovic B, Pires CF, Rosa FF, Sitnicka E, Theis FJ, Pereira CF. Cell Syst. 2026 Jan 21;17(1):101457. doi: 10.1016/j.cels.2025.101457. Epub 2026 Jan 14. PubMed 41539305.
Backbone
  Vector backbone: SFFV-MCS
  Backbone size w/o insert (bp): 6611
  Vector type: Lentiviral
Growth in bacteria
  Bacterial resistance: Ampicillin, 100 μg/mL
  Growth temperature: 37°C
  Growth strain: NEB Stable
  Copy number: High Copy
Gene/Insert
  Gene/Insert name: FOXP3
  Species: H. sapiens (human)
  Insert size (bp): 843
  Mutation: Codon optimized
  Entrez Gene: FOXP3 (a.k.a. AIID, DIETER, IPEX, JM2, PIDX, XPID)
  Promoter: The spleen focus-forming virus (SFFV) promoter
  Cloning method: Other
Terms and licenses: Academic/Nonprofit Terms; Industry Terms: Not Available to Industry
Depositor comments: Barcode sequence cloned into XbaI restriction site. Design of plasmid is as follows: SFFV-[TF sequence]-WPRE-[Barcode sequence].
How to cite: SFFV-FOXP3-Brd 187 was a gift from Filipe Pereira (Addgene plasmid # 219148 ; http://n2t.net/addgene:219148 ; RRID:Addgene_219148)
