[The description below was written by a language model from this plasmid's Addgene catalogue record and pLannotate feature annotations shown in this document.]
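Description:
SFFV-FOXP3-Brd 187 is a third-generation-style, self-inactivating HIV-1 lentiviral transfer plasmid built on the SFFV-MCS backbone to express a codon-optimized human FOXP3 open reading frame together with a construct-specific DNA barcode. In bacteria it is maintained through a high-copy ColE1/pUC origin and selected with ampicillin (AmpR). An f1 origin, an SV40 origin and remnants of a pBluescript-type cloning region (lac promoter/operator, lacZα fragment, T3 and T7 promoters) are also present outside the viral cassette.

The viral genome is transcribed in packaging cells from a chimeric RSV promoter fused to a truncated 5' LTR, which makes genomic RNA production Tat-independent. It is followed by the Ψ packaging signal with a partial gag sequence, the Rev response element for nuclear export of unspliced RNA, and the cPPT/CTS that aids nuclear import of the reverse-transcribed genome. Within this frame, the spleen focus-forming virus LTR promoter, which is strongly active in haematopoietic cells, drives FOXP3, the master transcriptional regulator of regulatory T-cell development and function. A WPRE downstream enhances transcript stability and expression. According to the depositor, the barcode is cloned into an XbaI site after the WPRE, so it lies upstream of the ΔU3 3' LTR. An SV40 poly(A) signal follows the LTR. The catalogue lists an insert size of 843 bp, whereas the annotated FOXP3 coding feature spans nearly 1.2 kb; the record does not explain this difference.

The plasmid belongs to a barcoded transcription factor library used for combinatorial screening of factors that reprogram cells toward immune cell identities, where the barcode presumably serves to identify which factor a cell received. No selectable marker or reporter for mammalian cells is annotated.
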