Features (pLannotate 1.2.2; 28 found; start..end, strand, type, name):
      8..234     +  promoter       RSV promoter: Rous sarcoma virus enhancer/promoter
    235..415     +  LTR            5' LTR (truncated): truncated 5' long terminal repeat (LTR) from HIV-1
    462..587     +  misc_feature   HIV-1 Ψ: packaging signal of human immunodeficiency virus type 1
    571..934     +  CDS            HIV-1 gag (fragment): gag protein from human immunodeficiency virus 1; gag
   1080..1313    +  misc_feature   RRE: The Rev response element (RRE) of HIV-1 allows for Rev-dependent mRNA export from the nucleus to the cytoplasm.
   1690..1790    +  CDS            Rev (fragment): human immunodeficiency virus 1 (HIV-1) Rev protein; rev; enhances nuclear export of unspliced and incompletely spliced viral mRNAs
   1809..1926    +  misc_feature   cPPT/CTS: central polypurine tract and central termination sequence of HIV-1
   1960..2361    +  promoter       SFFV promoter: spleen focus-forming virus long terminal repeat (LTR) promoter
   2371..2394    +  misc_feature   MCS (fragment): pBluescript multiple cloning site
   2401..3588    +  CDS            FOXP3 (fragment): FOXP3_HUMAN - Also known as IPEX. Experimental evidence at protein level: Swiss-Prot protein existence level 1. Transcriptional regulator which is crucial for the development and inhibitory function of regulatory T-cells (Treg). Plays an essential role in maintaining homeostasis of the immune system by allowing the acquisition of full suppressive function and stability of the Treg lineage, and by directly modulating the expansion and function of conventional T-cells. Can act either as a transcriptional repressor or a transcriptional activator depending on its interactions with other transcript
   3595..3620    +  misc_feature   MCS (fragment): pBluescript multiple cloning site
   3620..3679    +  CDS            S (fragment): HBSAG_WHV6 - Experimental evidence at transcript level: Swiss-Prot protein existence level 2. The middle envelope protein plays an important role in the budding of the virion. It is involved in the induction of budding in a nucleocapsid independent way. In this process the majority of envelope proteins bud to form subviral lipoprotein particles of 22 nm of diameter that do not contain a nucleocapsid (By similarity). From Woodchuck hepatitis B virus (isolate w64/pWS23) (WHV).
   3811..4214    +  misc_feature   WPRE: woodchuck hepatitis virus posttranscriptional regulatory element
   4257..4331    +  CDS            nef (fragment): NEF_HV1Z2 - Experimental evidence at protein level: Swiss-Prot protein existence level 1. Extracellular Nef protein targets CD4(+) T-lymphocytes for apoptosis by interacting with CXCR4 surface receptors. From Human immunodeficiency virus type 1 group M subtype D (isolate Z2/CDC-Z34) (HIV-1).
   4333..4566    +  LTR            3' LTR (ΔU3): self-inactivating 3' long terminal repeat (LTR) from HIV-1
   4638..4759    +  polyA_signal   SV40 poly(A) signal: SV40 polyadenylation signal
   4799..4934    +  rep_origin     SV40 ori: SV40 origin of replication
   4955..4973    -  promoter       T7 promoter: promoter for bacteriophage T7 RNA polymerase
   4981..5136    +  CDS            lacZα (fragment): LacZα fragment of β-galactosidase; lacZ fragment
   5141..5569    +  rep_origin     f1 ori (sequence partly withheld): f1 bacteriophage origin of replication; arrow indicates direction of (+) strand synthesis
   5622..5726    +  promoter       AmpR promoter: bla
   5727..6587    +  CDS            AmpR: β-lactamase; bla; confers resistance to ampicillin, carbenicillin, and related antibiotics
   6758..7346    +  rep_origin     ori: high-copy-number ColE1/pMB1/pBR322/pUC origin of replication
   7529..7621    +  CDS            lacI (fragment): lac repressor; lacI; The lac repressor binds to the lac operator to inhibit transcription in E. coli. This inhibition can be relieved by adding lactose or isopropyl-β-D-thiogalactopyranoside (IPTG).
   7634..7655    +  protein_bind   CAP binding site: CAP binding activates transcription in the presence of cAMP. E. coli catabolite activator protein
   7670..7700    +  promoter       lac promoter: promoter for the E. coli lac operon
   7708..7724    +  protein_bind   lac operator: The lac repressor binds to the lac operator to inhibit transcription in E. coli. This inhibition can be relieved by adding lactose or isopropyl-β-D-thiogalactopyranoside (IPTG). lac repressor encoded by lacI
   7769..7787    +  promoter       T3 promoter: promoter for bacteriophage T3 RNA polymerase
>Addgene plasmid #219148 | SFFV-FOXP3-Brd 187 | addgene full sequence | sequence record 450438 | Addgene NGS Result
AGCTTAATGTAGTCTTATGCAATACTCTTGTAGTCTTGCAACATGGTAACGATGAGTTAGCAACATGCCT
TACAAGGAGAGAAAAAGCACCGTGCATGCCGATTGGTGGAAGTAAGGTGGTACGATCGTGCCTTATTAGG
AAGGCAACAGACGGGTCTGACATGGATTGGACGAACCACTGAATTGCCGCATTGCAGAGATATTGTATTT
AAGTGCCTAGCTCGATACATAAACGGGTCTCTCTGGTTAGACCAGATCTGAGCCTGGGAGCTCTCTGGCT
AACTAGGGAACCCACTGCTTAAGCCTCAATAAAGCTTGCCTTGAGTGCTTCAAGTAGTGTGTGCCCGTCT
GTTGTGTGACTCTGGTAACTAGAGATCCCTCAGACCCTTTTAGTCAGTGTGGAAAATCTCTAGCAGTGGC
GCCCGAACAGGGACTTGAAAGCGAAAGGGAAACCAGAGGAGCTCTCTCGACGCAGGACTCGGCTTGCTGA
AGCGCGCACGGCAAGAGGCGAGGGGCGGCGACTGGTGAGTACGCCAAAAATTTTGACTAGCGGAGGCTAG
AAGGAGAGAGATGGGTGCGAGAGCGTCAGTATTAAGCGGGGGAGAATTAGATCGCGATGGGAAAAAATTC
GGTTAAGGCCAGGGGGAAAGAAAAAATATAAATTAAAACATATAGTATGGGCAAGCAGGGAGCTAGAACG
ATTCGCAGTTAATCCTGGCCTGTTAGAAACATCAGAAGGCTGTAGACAAATACTGGGACAGCTACAACCA
TCCCTTCAGACAGGATCAGAAGAACTTAGATCATTATATAATACAGTAGCAACCCTCTATTGTGTGCATC
AAAGGATAGAGATAAAAGACACCAAGGAAGCTTTAGACAAGATAGAGGAAGAGCAAAACAAAAGTAAGAC
CACCGCACAGCAAGCGGCCGCTGATCTTCAGACCTGGAGGAGGAGATATGAGGGACAATTGGAGAAGTGA
ATTATATAAATATAAAGTAGTAAAAATTGAACCATTAGGAGTAGCACCCACCAAGGCAAAGAGAAGAGTG
GTGCAGAGAGAAAAAAGAGCAGTGGGAATAGGAGCTTTGTTCCTTGGGTTCTTGGGAGCAGCAGGAAGCA
CTATGGGCGCAGCGTCAATGACGCTGACGGTACAGGCCAGACAATTATTGTCTGGTATAGTGCAGCAGCA
GAACAATTTGCTGAGGGCTATTGAGGCGCAACAGCATCTGTTGCAACTCACAGTCTGGGGCATCAAGCAG
CTCCAGGCAAGAATCCTGGCTGTGGAAAGATACCTAAAGGATCAACAGCTCCTGGGGATTTGGGGTTGCT
CTGGAAAACTCATTTGCACCACTGCTGTGCCTTGGAATGCTAGTTGGAGTAATAAATCTCTGGAACAGAT
TTGGAATCACACGACCTGGATGGAGTGGGACAGAGAAATTAACAATTACACAAGCTTAATACACTCCTTA
ATTGAAGAATCGCAAAACCAGCAAGAAAAGAATGAACAAGAATTATTGGAATTAGATAAATGGGCAAGTT
TGTGGAATTGGTTTAACATAACAAATTGGCTGTGGTATATAAAATTATTCATAATGATAGTAGGAGGCTT
GGTAGGTTTAAGAATAGTTTTTGCTGTACTTTCTATAGTGAATAGAGTTAGGCAGGGATATTCACCATTA
TCGTTTCAGACCCACCTCCCAACCCCGAGGGGACCCGACAGGCCCGAAGGAATAGAAGAAGAAGGTGGAG
AGAGAGACAGAGACAGATCCATTCGATTAGTGAACGGATCTCGACGGTATCGGTTAACTTTTAAAAGAAA
AGGGGGGATTGGGGGGTACAGTGCAGGGGAAAGAATAGTAGACATAATAGCAACAGACATACAAACTAAA
GAATTACAAAAACAAATTACAAAAATTCAAAATTTTATCGATCACGAGACTAGCCTCGAGCTGGCTGCAG
TAACGCCATTTTGCAAGGCATGGAAAAATACCAAACCAAGAATAGAGAAGTTCAGATCAAGGGCGGGTAC
ATGAAAATAGCTAACGTTGGGCCAAACAGGATATCTGCGGTGAGCAGTTTCGGCCCCGGCCCGGGGCCAA
GAACAGATGGTCACCGCAGTTTCGGCCCCGGCCCGAGGCCAAGAACAGATGGTCCCCAGATATGGCCCAA
CCCTCAGCAGTTTCTTAAGACCCATCAGATGTTTCCAGGCTCCCCCAAGGACCTGAAATGACCCTGCGCC
TTATTTGAATTAACCAATCAGCCTGCTTCTCGCTTCTGTTCGCGCGCTTCTGCTTCCCGAGCTCTATAAA
AGAGCTCACAACCCCTCACTCGGCGCGCCAGTCCTCCGACAGACTGAGTCGGCCGGTCGAATCAAGCTTA
TCGATACCGTCGACGCCACCATGCCCAATCCTAGACCTGGCAAGCCCAGCGCTCCTTCTCTTGCTCTTGG
ACCTTCTCCTGGCGCCTCTCCATCTTGGAGAGCCGCTCCTAAAGCCAGCGATCTGCTGGGAGCTAGAGGA
CCTGGCGGCACATTTCAGGGCAGAGATCTTAGAGGCGGAGCCCACGCTAGCTCCTCCAGCCTTAATCCTA
TGCCTCCTAGCCAGCTCCAGCTGAGCACAGTGGATGCCCATGCCAGAACACCTGTGCTCCAGGTGCACCC
TCTGGAAAGCCCCGCCATGATTAGCCTGACACCTCCAACAACAGCCACCGGCGTGTTCAGCCTGAAAGCC
AGACCTGGACTGCCTCCTGGCATCAATGTGGCCAGCCTGGAATGGGTGTCCAGAGAACCTGCTCTGCTGT
GCACATTCCCCAATCCAAGCGCTCCCAGAAAGGACAGCACACTGAGTGCCGTGCCTCAGAGCAGCTATCC
CCTGCTTGCTAACGGCGTGTGCAAGTGGCCTGGATGCGAGAAGGTGTTCGAGGAACCCGAGGACTTCCTG
AAGCACTGCCAGGCCGATCATCTGCTGGACGAGAAAGGCAGAGCCCAGTGTCTGCTCCAGCGCGAGATGG
TGCAGTCTCTGGAACAGCAGCTGGTGCTGGAAAAAGAAAAGCTGAGCGCCATGCAGGCCCACCTGGCCGG
AAAAATGGCCCTGACAAAGGCCAGCAGCGTGGCCTCTTCTGATAAGGGCAGCTGCTGCATTGTGGCCGCT
GGATCTCAGGGACCTGTGGTTCCTGCTTGGAGCGGACCTAGAGAGGCCCCTGATTCTCTGTTTGCCGTGC
GGAGACACCTGTGGGGCTCTCACGGCAACTCTACTTTCCCCGAGTTCCTGCACAACATGGACTACTTCAA
GTTCCACAACATGCGGCCTCCATTCACCTACGCCACACTGATCAGATGGGCCATTCTGGAAGCCCCTGAG
AAGCAGAGAACCCTGAACGAGATCTACCACTGGTTTACCCGGATGTTCGCCTTCTTCCGGAATCACCCTG
CCACCTGGAAGAACGCCATCCGGCACAATCTGAGCCTGCACAAGTGCTTCGTGCGCGTGGAATCTGAGAA
AGGCGCCGTGTGGACCGTGGACGAGCTGGAATTCAGAAAGAAGCGGAGCCAGCGGCCTAGCAGATGTAGC
AACCCTACACCTGGACCTTGATAAGGATCCCCCGGGCTGCAGGAATTCGAGCATCTTACCGCCATTTATT
CCCATATTTGTTCTGTTTTTCTTGATTTGGGTATACATTTAAATGTTAATAAAACAAAATGGTGGGGCAA
TCATTTACATTTTTAGGGATATGTAATTACTAGTTCAGGTGTATTGCCACAAGACAAACATGTTAAGAAA
CTTTCCCGTTATTTACGCTCTGTTCCTGTTAATCAACCTCTGGATTACAAAATTTGTGAAAGATTGACTG
ATATTCTTAACTATGTTGCTCCTTTTACGCTGTGTGGATATGCTGCTTTAATGCCTCTGTATCATGCTAT
TGCTTCCCGTACGGCTTTCGTTTTCTCCTCCTTGTATAAATCCTGGTTGCTGTCTCTTTATGAGGAGTTG
TGGCCCGTTGTCCGTCAACGTGGCGTGGTGTGCTCTGTGTTTGCTGACGCAACCCCCACTGGCTGGGGCA
TTGCCACCACCTGTCAACTCCTTTCTGGGACTTTCGCTTTCCCCCTCCCGATCGCCACGGCAGAACTCAT
CGCCGCCTGCCTTGCCCGCTGCTGGACAGGGGCTAGGTTGCTGGGCACTGATAATTCCGTGGTGTTGTCG
GGGAAGCTGACGTCCTTTGCAATTCGATATCAAGCTGTACCTTCTAGATGTACACCCCGTCAAGCGCTTC
TAGACCAATGACTTACAAGGCAGCTGTAGATCTTAGCCACTTTTTAAAAGAAAAGGGGGGACTGGAAGGG
CTAATTCACTCCCAACGAAGACAAGATCTGCTTTTTGCTTGTACTGGGTCTCTCTGGTTAGACCAGATCT
GAGCCTGGGAGCTCTCTGGCTAACTAGGGAACCCACTGCTTAAGCCTCAATAAAGCTTGCCTTGAGTGCT
TCAAGTAGTGTGTGCCCGTCTGTTGTGTGACTCTGGTAACTAGAGATCCCTCAGACCCTTTTAGTCAGTG
TGGAAAATCTCTAGCAGTAGTAGTTCATGTCATCTTATTATTCAGTATTTATAACTTGCAAAGAAATGAA
TATCAGAGAGTGAGAGGAACTTGTTTATTGCAGCTTATAATGGTTACAAATAAAGCAATAGCATCACAAA
TTTCACAAATAAAGCATTTTTTTCACTGCATTCTAGTTGTGGTTTGTCCAAACTCATCAATGTATCTTAT
CATGTCTGGCTCTAGCTATCCCGCCCCTAACTCCGCCCATCCCGCCCCTAACTCCGCCCAGTTCCGCCCA
TTCTCCGCCCCATGGCTGACTAATTTTTTTTATTTATGCAGAGGCCGAGGCCGCCTCGGCCTCTGAGCTA
TTCCAGAAGTAGTGAGGAGGCTTTTTTGGAGGCCTAGGGACGTACCCAATTCGCCCTATAGTGAGTCGTA
TTACGCGCGCTCACTGGCCGTCGTTTTACAACGTCGTGACTGGGAAAACCCTGGCGTTACCCAACTTAAT
CGCCTTGCAGCACATCCCCCTTTCGCCAGCTGGCGTAATAGCGAAGAGGCCCGCACCGATCGCCCTTCCC
AACAGTTGCGCAGCCTGAATGGCGAATGGG
[124 nt withheld, positions 5141-5264]
C
[91 nt withheld, positions 5266-5356]
A
[49 nt withheld, positions 5358-5406]
CCTTTGACGTTGGAGTCCACGTTCTTT
[37 nt withheld, positions 5434-5470]
ACCCTATCTCGGTCTATTCTTTTGATTTATAAGGGATTTTGCCGATTTCGGCCTATTGGTTAAAAAATGA
GCTGATTTAACAAAAATTTAACGCGAATTTTAACAAAATATTAACGCTTACAATTTAGGTGGCACTTTTC
GGGGAAATGTGCGCGGAACCCCTATTTGTTTATTTTTCTAAATACATTCAAATATGTATCCGCTCATGAG
ACAATAACCCTGATAAATGCTTCAATAATATTGAAAAAGGAAGAGTATGAGTATTCAACATTTCCGTGTC
GCCCTTATTCCCTTTTTTGCGGCATTTTGCCTTCCTGTTTTTGCTCACCCAGAAACGCTGGTGAAAGTAA
AAGATGCTGAAGATCAGTTGGGTGCACGAGTGGGTTACATCGAACTGGATCTCAACAGCGGTAAGATCCT
TGAGAGTTTTCGCCCCGAAGAACGTTTTCCAATGATGAGCACTTTTAAAGTTCTGCTATGTGGCGCGGTA
TTATCCCGTATTGACGCCGGGCAAGAGCAACTCGGTCGCCGCATACACTATTCTCAGAATGACTTGGTTG
AGTACTCACCAGTCACAGAAAAGCATCTTACGGATGGCATGACAGTAAGAGAATTATGCAGTGCTGCCAT
AACCATGAGTGATAACACTGCGGCCAACTTACTTCTGACAACGATCGGAGGACCGAAGGAGCTAACCGCT
TTTTTGCACAACATGGGGGATCATGTAACTCGCCTTGATCGTTGGGAACCGGAGCTGAATGAAGCCATAC
CAAACGACGAGCGTGACACCACGATGCCTGTAGCAATGGCAACAACGTTGCGCAAACTATTAACTGGCGA
ACTACTTACTCTAGCTTCCCGGCAACAATTAATAGACTGGATGGAGGCGGATAAAGTTGCAGGACCACTT
CTGCGCTCGGCCCTTCCGGCTGGCTGGTTTATTGCTGATAAATCTGGAGCCGGTGAGCGTGGGTCTCGCG
GTATCATTGCAGCACTGGGGCCAGATGGTAAGCCCTCCCGTATCGTAGTTATCTACACGACGGGGAGTCA
GGCAACTATGGATGAACGAAATAGACAGATCGCTGAGATAGGTGCCTCACTGATTAAGCATTGGTAACTG
TCAGACCAAGTTTACTCATATATACTTTAGATTGATTTAAAACTTCATTTTTAATTTAAAAGGATCTAGG
TGAAGATCCTTTTTGATAATCTCATGACCAAAATCCCTTAACGTGAGTTTTCGTTCCACTGAGCGTCAGA
CCCCGTAGAAAAGATCAAAGGATCTTCTTGAGATCCTTTTTTTCTGCGCGTAATCTGCTGCTTGCAAACA
AAAAAACCACCGCTACCAGCGGTGGTTTGTTTGCCGGATCAAGAGCTACCAACTCTTTTTCCGAAGGTAA
CTGGCTTCAGCAGAGCGCAGATACCAAATACTGTTCTTCTAGTGTAGCCGTAGTTAGGCCACCACTTCAA
GAACTCTGTAGCACCGCCTACATACCTCGCTCTGCTAATCCTGTTACCAGTGGCTGCTGCCAGTGGCGAT
AAGTCGTGTCTTACCGGGTTGGACTCAAGACGATAGTTACCGGATAAGGCGCAGCGGTCGGGCTGAACGG
GGGGTTCGTGCACACAGCCCAGCTTGGAGCGAACGACCTACACCGAACTGAGATACCTACAGCGTGAGCT
ATGAGAAAGCGCCACGCTTCCCGAAGGGAGAAAGGCGGACAGGTATCCGGTAAGCGGCAGGGTCGGAACA
GGAGAGCGCACGAGGGAGCTTCCAGGGGGAAACGCCTGGTATCTTTATAGTCCTGTCGGGTTTCGCCACC
TCTGACTTGAGCGTCGATTTTTGTGATGCTCGTCAGGGGGGCGGAGCCTATGGAAAAACGCCAGCAACGC
GGCCTTTTTACGGTTCCTGGCCTTTTGCTGGCCTTTTGCTCACATGTTCTTTCCTGCGTTATCCCCTGAT
TCTGTGGATAACCGTATTACCGCCTTTGAGTGAGCTGATACCGCTCGCCGCAGCCGAACGACCGAGCGCA
GCGAGTCAGTGAGCGAGGAAGCGGAAGAGCGCCCAATACGCAAACCGCCTCTCCCCGCGCGTTGGCCGAT
TCATTAATGCAGCTGGCACGACAGGTTTCCCGACTGGAAAGCGGGCAGTGAGCGCAACGCAATTAATGTG
AGTTAGCTCACTCATTAGGCACCCCAGGCTTTACACTTTATGCTTCCGGCTCGTATGTTGTGTGGAATTG
TGAGCGGATAACAATTTCACACAGGAAACAGCTATGACCATGATTACGCCAAGCGCGCAATTAACCCTCA
CTAAAGGGAACAAAAGCTGGAGCTGCA
