>Addgene plasmid #219148 | SFFV-FOXP3-Brd 187 | depositor partial sequence | sequence record 427924 | TF ORF
ATGCCCAATCCTAGACCTGGCAAGCCCAGCGCTCCTTCTCTTGCTCTTGGACCTTCTCCTGGCGCCTCTC
CATCTTGGAGAGCCGCTCCTAAAGCCAGCGATCTGCTGGGAGCTAGAGGACCTGGCGGCACATTTCAGGG
CAGAGATCTTAGAGGCGGAGCCCACGCTAGCTCCTCCAGCCTTAATCCTATGCCTCCTAGCCAGCTCCAG
CTGAGCACAGTGGATGCCCATGCCAGAACACCTGTGCTCCAGGTGCACCCTCTGGAAAGCCCCGCCATGA
TTAGCCTGACACCTCCAACAACAGCCACCGGCGTGTTCAGCCTGAAAGCCAGACCTGGACTGCCTCCTGG
CATCAATGTGGCCAGCCTGGAATGGGTGTCCAGAGAACCTGCTCTGCTGTGCACATTCCCCAATCCAAGC
GCTCCCAGAAAGGACAGCACACTGAGTGCCGTGCCTCAGAGCAGCTATCCCCTGCTTGCTAACGGCGTGT
GCAAGTGGCCTGGATGCGAGAAGGTGTTCGAGGAACCCGAGGACTTCCTGAAGCACTGCCAGGCCGATCA
TCTGCTGGACGAGAAAGGCAGAGCCCAGTGTCTGCTCCAGCGCGAGATGGTGCAGTCTCTGGAACAGCAG
CTGGTGCTGGAAAAAGAAAAGCTGAGCGCCATGCAGGCCCACCTGGCCGGAAAAATGGCCCTGACAAAGG
CCAGCAGCGTGGCCTCTTCTGATAAGGGCAGCTGCTGCATTGTGGCCGCTGGATCTCAGGGACCTGTGGT
TCCTGCTTGGAGCGGACCTAGAGAGGCCCCTGATTCTCTGTTTGCCGTGCGGAGACACCTGTGGGGCTCT
CACGGCAACTCTACTTTCCCCGAGTTCCTGCACAACATGGACTACTTCAAGTTCCACAACATGCGGCCTC
CATTCACCTACGCCACACTGATCAGATGGGCCATTCTGGAAGCCCCTGAGAAGCAGAGAACCCTGAACGA
GATCTACCACTGGTTTACCCGGATGTTCGCCTTCTTCCGGAATCACCCTGCCACCTGGAAGAACGCCATC
CGGCACAATCTGAGCCTGCACAAGTGCTTCGTGCGCGTGGAATCTGAGAAAGGCGCCGTGTGGACCGTGG
ACGAGCTGGAATTCAGAAAGAAGCGGAGCCAGCGGCCTAGCAGATGTAGCAACCCTACACCTGGACCTTG
A
