>Addgene plasmid #219148 | SFFV-FOXP3-Brd 187 | depositor partial sequence | sequence record 427925 | Barcode sequence
TGTACACCCCGTCAAGCGCT
